>Addgene plasmid #25221 | NFATC2IP | depositor partial sequence | sequence record 11695 | Author sequence
ACAGAGACGTCCCAACAGCTCCAGCTCCGGGTGCAGGGAAAGGAGAAACACCAGACACTGGAAGTCTCAC
TGTCTCGAGATTCCCCTCTAAAGACCCTCATGTCCCACTATGAGGAGGCCATGGGACTGTCGGGACGGAA
GCTCTCCTTCTTCTTTGATGGGACAAAGCTTTCAGGCAGGGAGCTGCCAGCTGACCTGGGCATGGAATCT
GGGGACCTCATTGAGGTCTGGGGC
