>Addgene plasmid #25221 | NFATC2IP | addgene partial sequence | sequence record 31301 | 25221 with T7
TTCCCTCTGAATATTTTGTTTACTTTAAGAAGGAGATATACCATGCATCATCATCATCATCACAGCAGCG
GCAGAGAAAACTTGTATTTCCAGGGCACAGAGACGTCCCAACAGCTCCAGCTCCGGGTGCAGGGAAAGGA
GAAACACCAGACACTGGAAGTCTCACTGTCTCGAGATTCCCCTCTAAAGACCCTCATGTCCCACTATGAG
GAGGCCATGGGACTGTCGGGACGGAAGCTCTCCTTCTTCTTTGATGGGACAAAGCTTTCAGGCAGGGAGC
TGCCAGCTGACCTGGGCATGGAATCTGGGGACCTCATTGAGGTCTGGGGCTGATGACGAAGCTTGCGGCC
GCACTCGAGCACCACCACCACCACCACTGAGATCCGGCTGCTAACAAAGCCCGAAAGGAAGCTGAGTTGG
CTGCTGCCACCGCTGAGCAATAACTAGCATAACCCCTTGGGGCCTCTAAACGGGTCTTGAGGGGTTTTTT
GCTGAAAGGAGGAACTATATCCGGATTGGCGAATGGG
[124 nt withheld, positions 528-651]
C
[91 nt withheld, positions 653-743]
A
[49 nt withheld, positions 745-793]
CCTTTGACGTTGGAGTCCACGTTCTTT
[37 nt withheld, positions 821-857]
ACCCTATCTCGGTCTATTCTTTTGATTTATAAGGGATTTTGCCGATTTCGGCCTA
