[The description below was written by a language model from this plasmid's Addgene catalogue record.]
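Description:
NFATC2IP is a bacterial expression plasmid built on the pET28-MHL backbone from the SGC (7325 bp without insert), made to produce a fragment of a human protein for structure determination. It is selected with kanamycin and is listed as low copy. The record gives no feature table, so the origin of replication, promoter and other backbone elements are not explicitly stated. The listed T7 and T7-terminator sequencing primers are consistent with the insert sitting in a T7 promoter/terminator expression cassette, as is typical of pET-series vectors, which rely on an E. coli host supplying T7 RNA polymerase for expression.

The insert, named ubh72.342.419, is a 234 bp segment of human NFATC2IP (nuclear factor of activated T-cells, cytoplasmic, calcineurin-dependent 2 interacting protein, also known as NIP45, ESC2 or RAD60). It is annotated as a ubiquitin-like domain of the protein. The insert name and its size suggest that it covers roughly residues 342 to 419, and the record itself cautions that the construct may not contain the full open reading frame. The fragment was introduced by restriction enzyme cloning and carries an N-terminal His tag, which allows the recombinant protein to be purified by immobilised metal affinity chromatography.

The depositor comments link the construct to a deposited PDB structure. This fits its stated use of overexpressing an isolated, tagged domain in bacteria to obtain material for structural and related biophysical or biochemical studies, rather than for studying the full-length protein.
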