Addgene plasmid #25221: NFATC2IP
Purpose: Bacterial expression for structure determination; may not be full ORF
Depositing lab: Cheryl Arrowsmith. Depositing organization: University of Toronto.
Backbone
  Vector backbone: pET28-MHL
  Backbone manufacturer: SGC
  Backbone size w/o insert (bp): 7325
  Vector type: Bacterial Expression
Growth in bacteria
  Bacterial resistance: Kanamycin, 50 μg/mL
  Growth temperature: 37°C
  Growth strain: DH5alpha
  Copy number: Low Copy
Gene/Insert
  Gene/Insert name: ubh72.342.419 (alt names: PDB: 2JXX; NFATC2IP; nuclear factor of activated T-cells, cytoplasmic, calcineurin-dependent 2 interacting protein, Ubiquitin-like domain)
  Species: H. sapiens (human)
  Insert size (bp): 234
  Entrez Gene: NFATC2IP (a.k.a. ESC2, NIP45, RAD60)
  Tag / fusion protein: His (N terminal on insert)
  Cloning method: Restriction Enzyme
  Sequencing primers: 5′ T7; 3′ T7-term
Terms and licenses: Academic/Nonprofit Terms; Industry Terms: Not Available to Industry
Depositor comments: PDB: 2JXX. http://www.thesgc.org/structures/2JXX/
How to cite: NFATC2IP was a gift from Cheryl Arrowsmith (Addgene plasmid # 25221 ; http://n2t.net/addgene:25221 ; RRID:Addgene_25221)
